>Addgene plasmid #147721 | pAc5.1B-lambdaN-HA-DmNot3-F764E-dsRNAres_U | depositor full sequence | sequence record 290168 | Full Sequence
CTTCAAGGAATTAATTCTATATTCTAAAAACACAAATGATACTTCTAAAAAAAATCATGAATGGCATCAA
CTCTGAATCAAATCTTTGCAGATGCACCTACTTCTCATTTCCACTGTCACATCATTTTTCCAGATCTCGC
TGCCTGTTATGTGGCCCACAAACCAAGACACGTTTTATGGCCATTAAAGCTGGCTGATCGTCGCCAAACA
CCAAATACATATCAATATGTACATTCGAGAAAGAAGCGATCAAAGAAGCGTCTTCGGGCGAGTAGGAGAA
TGCGGAGGAGAAGGAGAACGAGCTGATCTAGTATCTCTCCACAATCCAATGCCAACTGACCAACTGGCCA
TATTCGGAGCAATTTGAAGCCAATTTCCATCGCCTGGCGATCGCTCCATTCTTGGCTATATGTTTTTCAC
CGTTCCCGGGGCCATTTTCAAAGACTCGTCGGTAAGATAAGATTGTGTCACTCGCTGTCTCTCTTCATTT
GTCGAAGAATGCTGAGGAATTTCGCGATGACGTCGGCGAGTATTTTGAAGAATGAGAATAATTTGTATTT
ATACGAAAATCAGTTAGTGGAATTTTCTACAAAAACATGTTATCTATAGATAATTTTGTTGCAAAATATG
TTGACTATGACAAAGATTGTATGTATATACCTTTAATGTATTCTCATTTTCTTATGTATTTATAATGGCA
ATGATGATACTGATGATATTTTAAGATGATGCCAGACCACAGGCTGATTTCTGCGTCTTTTGCCGAACGC
AGTGCATGTGCGGTTGTTGTTTTTTGGAATAGTTTCAATTTTCGGACTGTCCGCTTTGATTTCAGTTTCT
TGGCTTATTCAAAAAGCAAAGTAAAGCCAAAAAAGCGAGATGGCAATACCAAATGCGGCAAAACGGTAGT
GGAAGGAAAGGGGTGCGGGGCAGCGGAAGGAAGGGTGGGGCGGGGCGTGGCGGGGTCTGTGGCTGGGCGC
GACGTCACCGACGTTGGAGCCACTCCTTTGACCATGTGTGCGTGTGTGTATTATTCGTGTCTCGCCACTC
GCCGGTTGTTTTTTTCTTTTTATCTCGCTCTCTCTAGCGCCATCTCGTACGCATGCTCAACGCACCGCAT
GTTGCCGTGTCCTTTATGCGTCATTTTGGCTCGAAATAGGCAATTATTTAAACAAAGATTAGTCAACGAA
AACGCTAAAATAAATAAGTCTACAATATGGTTACTTATTGCCATGTGTGTGCAGCCAACGATAGCAACAA
AAGCAACAACACAGTGGCTTTCCCTCTTTCACTTTTTGTTTGCAAGCGCGTGCGAGCAAGACGGCACGAC
CGGCAAACGCAATTACGCTGACAAAGAGCAGACGAAGTTTTGGCCGAAAAACATCAAGGCGCCTGATACG
AATGCATTTGCAATAACAATTGCGATATTTAATATTGTTTATGAAGCTGTTTGACTTCAAAACACACAAA
AAAAAAAATAAAACAAATTATTTGAAAGAGAATTAGGAATCGGACAGCTTATCGTTACGGGCTAACAGCA
CACCGAGACGAAATAGCTTACCTGACGTCACAGCCTCTGGAAGAACTGCCGCCAAGCAGAGAGAGAGAGA
AAAAGAGGGAGAGCAGCTTAGACCGCATGTGCTTGTGTGTGAGGCGTCTCTCTCTTCGTCTCCTGTTTGC
GCAAACGCATAGACTGCACTGAGAAAATCGATTACCTATTTTTTATGAATGAATATTTGCACTATTACTA
TTCAAAACTATTAAGATAGCAATCACATTCAATAGCCAAATACTATACCACCTGAGCGATGCAACGAAAT
GATCAATTTGAGCAAAAATGCTGCATATTTAGGACGGCATCATTATAGAAATGCTTCTTGCTGTGTACTT
TTCTCTCGTCTGGCAGCTGTTTCGCCGTTATTGTTAAAACCGGCTTAAGTTAGGTGTGTTTTCTACGACT
AGTGATGCCCCTACTAGAAGATGTGTGTTGCACAAATGTCCCTGAATAACCAATTTGAAGTGCAGATAGC
AGTAAACGTAAGCTAATATGAATATTATTTAACTGTAATGTTTTAATATCGCTGGACATTACTAATAAAC
CCACTATAAACACATGTACATATGTATGTTTTGGCATACAATGAGTAGTTGGGGAAAAAATGTGTAAAAG
CACCGTGACCATCACAGCATAAAGATAACCAGCTGAAGTATCGAATATGAGTAACCCCCAAATTGAATCA
CATGCCGCAACTGATAGGACCCATGGAAGTACACTCTTCATGGCGATATACAAGACACACACAAGCACGA
ACACCCAGTTGCGGAGGAAATTCTCCGTAAATGAAAACCCAATCGGCGAACAATTCATACCCATATATGG
TAAAAGTTTTGAACGCGACTTGAGAGCGGAGAGCATTGCGGCTGATAAGGTTTTAGCGCTAAGCGGGCTT
TATAAAACGGGCTGCGGGACCAGTTTTCATATCACTACCGTTTGAGTTCTTGTGCTGTGTGGATACTCCT
CCCGACACAAAGCCGCTCCATCAGCCAGCAGTCGTCTAATCCAGAGACCCCGGATCGGGGTACCAACATG
GACGCACAAACACGACGACGTGAGCGTCGCGCTGAGAAACAAGCTCAATGGAAAGCTGCAAACGGTGGAT
CTCCTCCACATATGGCTTACCCATACGATGTTCCAGATTACGCTCCTCCAAGCTTGATGGCTGCGACGAG
AAAATTGCAAGGCGAAATTGATCGATGTTTAAAAAAGGTAGCAGAGGGCGTTGAAACGTTTGAGGATATT
TGGAAAAAAGTACACAATGCGACAAACACCAATCAGAAGCAAAAACATCTGCAGGAGAAGTATGAGGCAG
ACCTCAAAAAGGAAATCAAGGAATTGCAACGACTTCGCGACCAAATTAAATCATGGATTGCATCAGCTGA
AATTAAGGATAAGAGCTCCCTTCTTGAGAATCGACGTCTCATTGAAACACAAATGGAACGCTTTAAGGTG
GTTGAGCGCGAGACGAAAACAAAAGCCTACTCCAAGGAAGGCTTGGGGGCTGCACAAAAAATGGACCCAG
CTCAACGCATCAAGGATGATGCGCGTAACTGGCTAACGTCCAGTATTTCGAGCTTGCAGATTCAGATCGA
TCAATACGAATCCGAAATTGAGAGCCTGCTGGCCGGAAAGAAAAAGCGCCTAGACCGTGATAAACAAGAA
CGTATGGACGATCTTCGCGGCAAACTGGATCGTCACAAATTCCATATTACCAAATTGGAGACATTGCTGC
GATTGTTGGATAACGATGGAGTGGAGGCTGAACAAGTTAATAAAATTAAGGATGACGTGGAGTATTATAT
CGACAGTAGCCAGGAACCCGATTTCGAAGAGAACGAATTTATTTATGACGACATTATCGGATTGGACGAG
GTCGAACTTTCGGGAACCGCCACGACCGATTCCAATAATTCCAATGAAACCTCCGGAAGTCCCTCCTCGG
TGACGAGCGGCGGATCGCCCAGTCAAAGCCCAGTGACCGTCCAGCAGATCCTAAATACAAGCAGCCAAGG
TGCTGCCTCGTCCGGCTCCTCCGCTGCCTCCGCTGCGTTGTTCCAACAACAATTGACCGCCGCTCAGTCC
AACGGAAATAACGTCGGATATGCCTCCGATACGTCGGCTGCCTCATCCTCAGCCACCACCTCAACCGACC
CAGCCGGAGGAACGGTCGCCGTTAACTGCGTCGGCGGTCTTGCTGACAAGCGTAATAAGAGCAGCGAAAG
CAATGCCCTAAAATTGAAACCACAACCTCATCAACTTATAAAACCTACCCCTGTACGAGCCACGGCCAAG
CTGCCTCTGAGCAGTGATACCCAAGTCAATAAGATTGTCAGTTCAACTCCCAGCAAAAATCAGCAACAGC
TGCCTACAGCAGCTTCAATCGTTGCAACCTCCGCTATGCAATCGCAAAGCAGTATCGGAAGTTGCAGCTC
CACTGGAGGAACGGGAGCATCTCAATCAGCTTCTAGTGGTAACAATCCTGGTAACAATCCTGCGGTTCAG
CCAAATGCTCCAACGCCTGGTCAAAGCGGCATTGCCGCTGCAGCAGCTTCGACTAATGTTGTTTCGGCGA
CGATTGTGAGCAGCGCCAATGTTCAAGGCCAATCTGTGATCCAACCAACACCAACAATTGCATTTGCTGC
AGTAGCAAAACACAATACATCACTCCTGGAAAATGGTCCTGTTTTGCAACAGCAACTAGCAGTAACTCCT
ACTGTGGCAGCTATCGTAGGAGCTGGAACGCAGGCGCAGCAAAAACATGTGCCACCATTATCCAATCTTC
AAACAAATTCCCCTCACATACAAAATGGTCTTCCTGTCTCGGACAGTACTAATGACAACAGCTGCAATGT
CGTCGATACGATTTCTCTAAAAACAATGGCACAGGATGCTATTAATCGATCTGCGATCGATCCTAATTCA
CTGAATCAGCAGCAAACAAGCAGCATCGATCTGAGACAGCCGCAGTCGCAGAAATCACTTCTCCAACATT
TCAACTCTGAAACCAACACGAATCAACAGCAATTGACATCGCAGCAGCAGCAACAGCTTCAGAATAACTC
CCTTGCTGCGACCACAGGTTCTAACAACGGAACTTCAACTGGTAGTGGTCTCATGAATGTAGCAAACGCT
ACTGGTCAGCCTATCAGCGGCAATGCCAAAACGCATGCGTGCCAACCCCAACAGATGGCCACGACGGAAG
CGCACATTCCCACACTGCTTGGTGTGACACCACTTGGGCCAACACCACTTCAAAAGGAGCACCAAATGCA
GTTCCAAATGATGGAAGCTGCCTACTATCACCTGCCACAGCCTATGGACACGGAAAAGCTACAAACGTAC
TTTCATCGCGCACCAGTGCTCACGCCATCGCACTATCCCCAGGCACAGATGCCAATATATGATACAGTTG
AGTTTTATCAACGACTCTCAACGGAGACCCTTTTTGAGGTGTTCTACTATATGGAGGGCTCCAAGGCCCA
GTATCTAGCGGCCAAGGCCTTAAAAAAGCAGAGCTGGCGTTTCCACACAAAGTATATGATGTGGTTTCAA
AGGCACGAGGAGCCGAAGATTATCAACGATGATTACGAACAGGGTACGTACATCTATTTTGATTATGAAA
AGTGGAGTCAGCGAAAGAAGGAGGGATTCACCTTTGAATACAAGTACTTAGAGGACAAGGAGCTGAATTG
AGGCGGCCGCTCGAGTCTAGAGGGCCCGCGGTTCGAAGGTAAGCCTATCCCTAACCCTCTCCTCGGTCTC
GATTCTACGCGTACCGGTCATCATCACCATCACCATTGAGTTTAAACCCGCTGATCAGCCTCGACTGTGC
CTTCTAAGGCCTGAGCTCGCTGATCAGCCTCGATCGAGGATCCAGACATGATAAGATACATTGATGAGTT
TGGACAAACCACAACTAGAATGCAGTGAAAAAAATGCTTTATTTGTGAAATTTGTGATGCTATTGCTTTA
TTTGTAACCATTATAAGCTGCAATAAACAAGTTAACAACAACAATTGCATTCATTTTATGTTTCAGGTTC
AGGGGGAGGTGTGGGAGGTTTTTTAAAGCAAGTAAAACCTCTACAAATGTGGTATGGCTGATTATGATCA
GTCGACCGATGCCCTTGAGAGCCTTCAACCCAGTCAGCTCCTTCCGGTGGGCGCGGGGCATGACTATCGT
CGCCGCACTTATGACTGTCTTCTTTATCATGCAACTCGTAGGACAGGTGCCGGCAGCGCTCTGGGTCATT
TTCGGCGAGGACCGCTTTCGCTGGAGCGCGACGATGATCGGCCTGTCGCTTGCGGTATTCGGAATCTTGC
ACGCCCTCGCTCAAGCCTTCGTCACTGGTCCCGCCACCAAACGTTTCGGCGAGAAGCAGGCCATTATCGC
CGGCATGGCGGCCGACGCGCTGGGCTACGTCTTGCTGGCGTTCGCGACGCGAGGCTGGATGGCCTTCCCC
ATTATGATTCTTCTCGCTTCCGGCGGCATCGGGATGCCCGCGTTGCAGGCCATGCTGTCCAGGCAGGTAG
ATGACGACCATCAGGGACAGCTTCAAGGATCGCTCGCGGCTCTTACCAGCCAGCAAAAGGCCAGGAACCG
TAAAAAGGCCGCGTTGCTGGCGTTTTTCCATAGGCTCCGCCCCCCTGACGAGCATCACAAAAATCGACGC
TCAAGTCAGAGGTGGCGAAACCCGACAGGACTATAAAGATACCAGGCGTTTCCCCCTGGAAGCTCCCTCG
TGCGCTCTCCTGTTCCGACCCTGCCGCTTACCGGATACCTGTCCGCCTTTCTCCCTTCGGGAAGCGTGGC
GCTTTCTCAATGCTCACGCTGTAGGTATCTCAGTTCGGTGTAGGTCGTTCGCTCCAAGCTGGGCTGTGTG
CACGAACCCCCCGTTCAGCCCGACCGCTGCGCCTTATCCGGTAACTATCGTCTTGAGTCCAACCCGGTAA
GACACGACTTATCGCCACTGGCAGCAGCCACTGGTAACAGGATTAGCAGAGCGAGGTATGTAGGCGGTGC
TACAGAGTTCTTGAAGTGGTGGCCTAACTACGGCTACACTAGAAGGACAGTATTTGGTATCTGCGCTCTG
CTGAAGCCAGTTACCTTCGGAAAAAGAGTTGGTAGCTCTTGATCCGGCAAACAAACCACCGCTGGTAGCG
GTGGTTTTTTTGTTTGCAAGCAGCAGATTACGCGCAGAAAAAAAGGATCTCAAGAAGATCCTTTGATCTT
TTCTACGGGGTCTGACGCTCAGTGGAACGAAAACTCACGTTAAGGGATTTTGGTCATGAGATTATCAAAA
AGGATCTTCACCTAGATCCTTTTAAATTAAAAATGAAGTTTTAAATCAATCTAAAGTATATATGAGTAAA
CTTGGTCTGACAGTTACCAATGCTTAATCAGTGAGGCACCTATCTCAGCGATCTGTCTATTTCGTTCATC
CATAGTTGCCTGACTCCCCGTCGTGTAGATAACTACGATACGGGAGGGCTTACCATCTGGCCCCAGTGCT
GCAATGATACCGCGAGACCCACGCTCACCGGCTCCAGATTTATCAGCAATAAACCAGCCAGCCGGAAGGG
CCGAGCGCAGAAGTGGTCCTGCAACTTTATCCGCCTCCATCCAGTCTATTAATTGTTGCCGGGAAGCTAG
AGTAAGTAGTTCGCCAGTTAATAGTTTGCGCAACGTTGTTGCCATTGCTGCAGGCATCGTGGTGTCACGC
TCGTCGTTTGGTATGGCTTCATTCAGCTCCGGTTCCCAACGATCAAGGCGAGTTACATGATCCCCCATGT
TGTGCAAAAAAGCGGTTAGCTCCTTCGGTCCTCCGATCGTTGTCAGAAGTAAGTTGGCCGCAGTGTTATC
ACTCATGGTTATGGCAGCACTGCATAATTCTCTTACTGTCATGCCATCCGTAAGATGCTTTTCTGTGACT
GGTGAGTACTCAACCAAGTCATTCTGAGAATAGTGTATGCGGCGACCGAGTTGCTCTTGCCCGGCGTCAA
CACGGGATAATACCGCGCCACATAGCAGAACTTTAAAAGTGCTCATCATTGGAAAACGTTCTTCGGGGCG
AAAACTCTCAAGGATCTTACCGCTGTTGAGATCCAGTTCGATGTAACCCACTCGTGCACCCAACTGATCT
TCAGCATCTTTTACTTTCACCAGCGTTTCTGGGTGAGCAAAAACAGGAAGGCAAAATGCCGCAAAAAAGG
GAATAAGGGCGACACGGAAATGTTGAATACTCATACTCTTCCTTTTTCAATATTATTGAAGCATTTATCA
GGGTTATTGTCTCATGAGCGGATACATATTTGAATGTATTTAGAAAAATAAACAAATAGGGGTTCCGCGC
ACATTTCCCCGAAAAGTGCCACCTGACGTCTAAGAAACCATTATTATCATGACATTAACCTATAAAAATA
GGCGTATCACGAGGCCCTTTCGT
Features (pLannotate 1.2.2; 10 found; start..end, strand, type, name):
     56..2568    +  promoter       Ac5 promoter: Drosophila melanogaster actin 5C promoter
   2588..2653    +  CDS            N (fragment): REGN_LAMBD - Experimental evidence at protein level: Swiss-Prot protein existence level 1. Plays a role as a transcriptional antitermination factor that allows the virus to initiate its lytic phase. Activates expression of the delayed viral early genes by modifying host RNA polymerase (RNAP) into a form that is resistant to termination signals. This antitermination function requires the host NusA protein which serves to stabilize the interaction between antitermination protein N and host RNA polymerase. From Escherichia phage lambda (Bacteriophage lambda).
   2678..2704    +  CDS            3xHA (fragment): three tandem HA epitope tags
   5288..5329    +  CDS            V5 tag: epitope tag from simian virus 5
   5429..5563    -  polyA_signal   SV40 poly(A) signal: SV40 polyadenylation signal
   5586..5670    -  CDS            large T antigen (fragment): large T antigen from SV40 (simian virus 40)
   5671..6141    +  CDS            TcR (fragment): tetracycline efflux protein; tet; confers resistance to tetracycline
   6185..6773    -  rep_origin     ori: high-copy-number ColE1/pMB1/pBR322/pUC origin of replication
   6944..7804    -  CDS            AmpR: β-lactamase; bla; confers resistance to ampicillin, carbenicillin, and related antibiotics
   7805..7909    -  promoter       AmpR promoter: bla
