[The description below was written by a language model from this plasmid's Addgene catalogue record and pLannotate feature annotations shown in this document.]
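Description:
pAc5.1B-lambdaN-HA-DmNot3-F764E-dsRNAres_U is an insect-cell expression plasmid of about 8 kb. The catalogue lists the backbone as unknown, although the name and the annotated parts point to a pAc5.1B-type vector. It is maintained in E. coli through a ColE1/pUC-family origin and selected with ampicillin via the bla gene and its own promoter. The record calls it low copy, whereas the origin is annotated as a high-copy type. A short tetracycline-resistance fragment and a piece of SV40 large T antigen are also annotated. These appear to be non-functional backbone remnants.

Expression is driven by the Drosophila melanogaster actin 5C promoter, a strong constitutive promoter used in cultured fly cells, and terminated by an SV40 polyadenylation signal. The open reading frame begins with a short fragment of the bacteriophage lambda N protein, followed by an HA epitope and then the D. melanogaster Not3 (CG8426) coding sequence. Not3 itself is not annotated in the feature table but presumably occupies the gap between the HA tag and the vector's V5 tag. The record does not say whether the downstream V5 tag is read in frame with the insert.

The lambda N peptide binds boxB RNA hairpins, so fusions of this kind are typically used to tether a protein to a boxB-containing reporter mRNA, with HA allowing detection or immunoprecipitation. The insert carries the F764E substitution and is labelled dsRNA-resistant, which suggests use in complementation experiments after dsRNA knockdown of endogenous Not3. One silent change relative to the reference transcript is also noted. The associated study concerns the structure and assembly of the NOT module of the CCR4-NOT complex, but the record does not state what the mutation is meant to do.
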