Addgene plasmid #147721: pAc5.1B-lambdaN-HA-DmNot3-F764E-dsRNAres_U
Purpose: Insect Expression of DmNot3-F764E-dsRNAres
Depositing lab: Elisa Izaurralde. Depositing organization: Max Planck Institute for Developmental Biology. Publication: Structure and assembly of the NOT module of the human CCR4-NOT complex. Boland A, Chen Y, Raisch T, Jonas S, Kuzuoglu-Ozturk D, Wohlbold L, Weichenrieder O, Izaurralde E. Nat Struct Mol Biol. 2013 Nov;20(11):1289-97. doi: 10.1038/nsmb.2681. Epub 2013 Oct 13. PubMed 24121232.
Backbone
  Vector backbone: Unknown
  Vector type: Insect Expression
Growth in bacteria
  Bacterial resistance: Ampicillin, 100 μg/mL
  Growth temperature: 37°C
  Growth strain: DH5alpha
  Copy number: Low Copy
Gene/Insert
  Gene/Insert name: DmNot3-F764E-dsRNAres (alt names: leathal (2)NC136; CG8426)
  Species: D. melanogaster (fly)
  Mutation: one silent mutation compared to the sequence given by NCBI: NM_136332.2.
  Entrez Gene: Not3 (a.k.a. Dmel_CG8426, CG8426, CNOT3, Dmel\CG8426, NOT3, NOT3.5, NOT3/5, l(2)NC136, not3, not3/5)
  Cloning method: Unknown
Terms and licenses: Academic/Nonprofit Terms; Industry Terms: Not Available to Industry
Depositor comments: Plasmids from this collection were made available to the research community and donated after the lab closed. Please note that the sequence provided by the depositing laboratory may be theoretical/predicted or based on Sanger sequencing results. There may be discrepancies between sequencing results obtained by Addgene and the depositor sequence. If an Addgene verified sequence is not available, please contact before placing your order to request that our lab fully sequence the plasmid.
How to cite: pAc5.1B-lambdaN-HA-DmNot3-F764E-dsRNAres_U was a gift from Elisa Izaurralde (Addgene plasmid # 147721 ; http://n2t.net/addgene:147721 ; RRID:Addgene_147721)
